>Addgene plasmid #227601 | pPICZ A-Strep-Opa1(MGD) (SB252) | addgene full sequence | sequence record 452473 | Addgene NGS Result
TTGAGATCCTTTTTTTCTGCGCGTAATCTGCTGCTTGCAAACAAAAAAACCACCGCTACCAGCGGTGGTT
TGTTTGCCGGATCAAGAGCTACCAACTCTTTTTCCGAAGGTAACTGGCTTCAGCAGAGCGCAGATACCAA
ATACTGTTCTTCTAGTGTAGCCGTAGTTAGGCCACCACTTCAAGAACTCTGTAGCACCGCCTACATACCT
CGCTCTGCTAATCCTGTTACCAGTGGCTGCTGCCAGTGGCGATAAGTCGTGTCTTACCGGGTTGGACTCA
AGACGATAGTTACCGGATAAGGCGCAGCGGTCGGGCTGAACGGGGGGTTCGTGCACACAGCCCAGCTTGG
AGCGAACGACCTACACCGAACTGAGATACCTACAGCGTGAGCTATGAGAAAGCGCCACGCTTCCCGAAGG
GAGAAAGGCGGACAGGTATCCGGTAAGCGGCAGGGTCGGAACAGGAGAGCGCACGAGGGAGCTTCCAGGG
GGAAACGCCTGGTATCTTTATAGTCCTGTCGGGTTTCGCCACCTCTGACTTGAGCGTCGATTTTTGTGAT
GCTCGTCAGGGGGGCGGAGCCTATGGAAAAACGCCAGCAACGCGGCCTTTTTACGGTTCCTGGCCTTTTG
CTGGCCTTTTGCTCACATGTTGGTCTCCAGCTTGCAAATTAAAGCCTTCGAGCGTCCCAAAACCTTCTCA
AGCAAGGTTTTCAGTATAATGTTACATGCGTACACGCGTCTGTACAGAAAAAAAAGAAAAATTTGAAATA
TAAATAACGTTCTTAATACTAACATAACTATAAAAAAATAAATAGGGACCTAGACTTCAGGTTGTCTAAC
TCCTTCCTTTTCGGTTAGAGCGGATGTGGGGGGAGGGCGTGAATGTAAGCGTGACATAACTAATTACATG
ATATCGACAAAGGAAAAGGGGGACGGATCTCCGAGGCCTCGGACCCGTCGGGCCGCGTCGGACGTGTCAG
TCCTGCTCCTCGGCCACGAAGTGCACGCAGTTGCCGGCCGGGTCGCGCAGGGCGAACTCCCGCCCCCACG
GCTGCTCGCCGATCTCGGTCATGGCCGGCCCGGAGGCGTCCCGGAAGTTCGTGGACACGACCTCCGACCA
CTCGGCGTACAGCTCGTCCAGGCCGCGCACCCACACCCAGGCCAGGGTGTTGTCCGGCACCACCTGGTCC
TGGACCGCGCTGATGAACAGGGTCACGTCGTCCCGGACCACACCGGCGAAGTCGTCCTCCACGAAGTCCC
GGGAGAACCCGAGCCGGTCGGTCCAGAACTCGACCGCTCCGGCGACGTCGCGCGCGGTGAGCACCGGAAC
GGCACTGGTCAACTTGGCCATGGTTTAGTTCCTCACCTTGTCGTATTATACTATGCCGATATACTATGCC
GATGATTAATTGTCAACACCGCCCTTAGATTAGATTGCTATGCTTTCTTTCTAATGAGCAAGAAGTAAAA
AAAGTTGTAATAGAACAAGAAAAATGAAACTGAAACTTGAGAAATTGAAGACCGTTTATTAACTTAAATA
TCAATGGGAGGTCATCGAAAGAGAAAAAAATCAAAAAAAAAAATTTTCAAGAAAAAGAAACGTGATAAAA
ATTTTTATTGCCTTTTTCGACGAAGAAAAAGAAACGAGGCGGTCTCTTTTTTCTTTTCCAAACCTTTAGT
ACGGGTAATTAACGACACCCTAGAGGAAGAAAGAGGGGAAATTTAGTATGCTGTGCTTGGGTGTTTTGAA
GTGGTACGGCGATGCGCGGAGTCCGAGAAAATCTGGAAGAGTAAAAAAGGAGTAGAAACATTTTGAAGCT
ATGGTGTGTGGGGGATCCGCACAAACGAAGGTCTCACTTAATCTTCTGTACTCTGAAGAGGAGTGGGAAA
TACCAAGAAAAACATCAAACTCGAATGATTTTCCCAAACCCCTACCACAAGATATTCATCAGCTGCGAGA
TAGGCTGATCAGGAGCAAGCTCGTACGAGAAGAAACAAAATGACAAAAAAAATCCTATACTATATAGGTT
ACAAATAAAAAAGTATCAAAAATGAAGCCTGCATCTCTCAGGCAAATGGCATTCTGACATCCTCTTGATT
AGAATCTAGCAAGACCGGTCTTCTCGTAAGTGCCCAACTTGAACTGAGGAACAGTCATGTCTAAGGCTAA
AACTCAATGATGATGATGATGATGGTCGACGGCGCTATTCAGATCCTCTTCTGAGATGAGTTTTTGTTCG
GGCCCAAGCTGGCGGCCGCCTACTTTTCTTGATGCAAAGCCTCAATGAAAGCATCCAACTTTTCTTGGAT
CTCTCTAACTTTCTTCAAATCAGAACCACCAGAACCAGAACCAGAACCGTTTTTCCATTCAGTCTCCAAA
TTGAATCTAGTAGCCTTAAAAGAATCAGCTTGTTGTTCAACAGACTCTCTAACCATTTTCCAAAAACAAT
CAGAAACAGCCAAAGACAAGTTTCTAGTAGTAACTTGGTGAGCCTTCAACATAGAAGTCTTCAACAACTT
AGAGTTTTGGAAAAATTCCTCTTCGTATTCTCTAATAGCTTCAATAGACTCAGAAGAGTTTCCTTTACCA
GTAACAACAGCGAAATAACCCAAAGCTTTCATAGGAAACAATTTACCCTCGATGATTTGTTGGATTCTAG
ATGGAGAAGCAACGTTTTTCTCAGCCAAATCAACCTTAGTCAAAACGAAGATAGTTCTTCTACCATGAGG
ATCCATTTGAGAAACCAAATCAGTAACGATAGATCTTTCAGCATCAACAGAACCATCTTGGATACACAAG
ATGATAGCGTTTGGGTTTTGCATGTAAGCCTTAGAGATAGAGAAAATAGTCTCCTTAGTATCAGGAGCCA
TACCAGAAGTAACAGTATTAATAACACCTGGCAAATCAACCAAAACCATTCTTTGCAAACCAGGACCCTT
AACGTTCAAAGAGATAGTTTCTGGAGAAACAGTACAACCCTCCTTAACGTTCTTTCTCATTCTCAATTCG
ATCTCGTGTCTCAAAGCAGCCAAATCCTCTTCTTTAGTCAAATCGAATTCTCTAGAAGAATCCTTAAACA
AAGCAACGTGATGAGGACCTTCAGACAAAGTAACTTTAACTGGAGATCTAGTCATCATCTCTCCAGAACC
TCTAGGAAAAATTCTAGCTTGAGCAATCATTTCCAAAACAGAAGTTTTACCAGCAGATTGATCTCCAACA
ACAACAACTCTTGGCAAATGATCTTGAGTGTTGTAAGAAGCATCATAATCAGACAAAACATCCAAAACTT
CAGAGTACATATCGATCAAAGATTTCTTCAACTTTCTGTGATGGATACCCTTACTACCACCACCACCAGA
ACCACCACCACCAGAACCACCACCACCTGGACCTTGAAACAAAACTTCCAAAGAACCACCACCCTTCTCA
AACTGTGGGTGTGACCAGGCACTTCCTCCAGAACCTCCTCCAGAACCTCCTCCCTTTTCAAACTGTGGGT
GTGACCAGGCACTCATGGTACCGATCCGAGACGGCCGGCTGGGCCACGTGAATTCCTCGTTTCGAATAAT
TAGTTGTTTTTTGATCTTCTCAAGTTGTCGTTAAAAGTCGTTAAAATCAAAAGCTTGTCAATTGGAACCA
GTCGCAATTATGAAAGTAAGCTAATAATGATGATAAAAAAAAAGGTTTAAGACAGGGCAGCTTCCTTCTG
TTTATATATTGCTGTCAAGTAGGGGTTAGAACAGTTAAATTTTGATCATGAACGTTAGGCTATCAGCAGT
ATTCCCACCAGAATCTTGGAAGCATACAATGTGGAGACAATGCATAATCATCCAAAAAGCGGGTGTTTCC
CCATTTGCGTTTCGGCACAGGTGCACCGGGGTTCAGAAGCGATAGAGAGACTGCGCTAAGCATTAATGAG
ATTATTTTTGAGCATTCGTCAATCAATACCAAACAAGACAAACGGTATGCCGACTTTTGGAAGTTTCTTT
TTGACCAACTGGCCGTTAGCATTTCAACGAACCAAACTTAGTTCATCTTGGATGAGATCACGCTTTTGTC
ATATTAGGTTCCAAGACAGCGTTTAAACTGTCAGTTTTGGGCCATTTGGGGAACATGAAACTATTTGACC
CCACACTCAGAAAGCCCTCATCTGGAGTGATGTTCGGGTGTAATGCGGAGCTTGTTGCATTCGGAAATAA
ACAAACATGAACCTCGCCAGGGGGGCCAGGATAGACAGGCTAATAAAGTCATGGTGTTAGTAGCCTAATA
GAAGGAATTGGAATGAGCGAGCTCCAATCAAGCCCAATAACTGGGCTGGTTTTTCGATGGCAAAAGTGGG
TGTTGAGGAGAAGAGGAGTGGAGGTCCTGCGTTTGCAACGGTCTGCTGCTAGTGTATCCCCTCCTGTTGC
GTTTGGCACTTATGTGTGAGAATGGACCTGTGGATGTCGGATGGCAAAAAGGTTTCATTCAACCTTTCGT
CTTTGGATGTTAGATCTGATCTCATGACCAAAATCCCTTAACGTGAGTTTTCGTTCCACTGAGCGTCAGA
CCCCGTAGAAAAGATCAAAGGATCTTC
Features (pLannotate 1.2.2; 10 found; start..end, strand, type, name):
      1..589     +  rep_origin     ori: high-copy-number ColE1/pMB1/pBR322/pUC origin of replication
    664..911     -  terminator     CYC1 terminator: S. cerevisiae CYC1; transcription terminator for CYC1
    977..1351    -  CDS            BleoR: antibiotic-binding protein; Sh ble from Streptoalloteichus hindustanus; confers resistance to bleomycin, phleomycin, and Zeocin™
   1370..1417    -  promoter       EM7 promoter: synthetic bacterial promoter&nbsp
   1424..1831    -  promoter       TEF1 promoter: S. cerevisiae TEF1; promoter for EF-1α
   1852..2098    -  terminator     AOX1 terminator: Pichia pastoris AOX1; transcription terminator for AOX1
   2102..2167    -  CDS            AOX1 (fragment): ALOX1_KOMPC - Experimental evidence at protein level: Swiss-Prot protein existence level 1. Major isoform of alcohol oxidase, which catalyzes the oxidation of methanol to formaldehyde and hydrogen peroxide, the first step in the methanol utilization pathway of methylotrophic yeasts. From Komagataella phaffii (strain ATCC 76273 / CBS 7435 / CECT 11047 / NRRL Y-11430 / Wegner 21-1) (Yeast) (Pichia pastoris).
   2177..2194    -  CDS            capTEV™ (fragment): composite tag for in vivo biotinylation, TEV protease cleavage, and 6xHis tagging
   2359..3342    -  CDS            OPA1 (fragment): OPA1_HUMAN - Also known as KIAA0567. Experimental evidence at protein level: Swiss-Prot protein existence level 1. Isoforms that contain the alternative exon 4b (present in isoform 4 and isoform 5) are required for mitochondrial genome maintenance, possibly by anchoring the mitochondrial nucleoids to the inner mitochondrial membrane. From Homo sapiens (Human).
   3558..4496    -  promoter       AOX1 promoter: Pichia pastoris AOX1; inducible promoter, regulated by methanol
