[The description below was written by a language model from this plasmid's Addgene catalogue record and pLannotate feature annotations shown in this document.]
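Description:
pPICZ A-Strep-Opa1(MGD) (SB252) is a yeast expression plasmid built on the pPICZ A backbone for methanol-inducible production of a truncated human OPA1 protein in Pichia pastoris (Komagataella phaffii). It is propagated in E. coli from a high-copy ColE1/pUC-type origin. A single Sh ble (BleoR) gene serves as the selectable marker in both hosts. This gene sits behind tandem promoters: the synthetic bacterial EM7 promoter drives Zeocin resistance in E. coli, and the S. cerevisiae TEF1 promoter drives it in yeast, with the CYC1 terminator closing the cassette. No yeast replication origin is annotated. This fits the usual behaviour of pPICZ vectors, which are maintained in Pichia by integration into the genome rather than as episomes.

The expression cassette places the insert between the Pichia AOX1 promoter, which is induced by methanol, and the AOX1 transcription terminator. According to the record, the insert encodes human OPA1 residues 253–580, termed the MGD, together with residues 938–960, and carries an N-terminal Twin-Strep tag for affinity purification. It was assembled by Gibson cloning. The feature table annotates an OPA1 fragment of roughly 1 kb, which corresponds to the 253–580 segment. The shorter C-terminal segment and the Strep tag are not annotated separately and presumably lie in the unannotated stretches flanking this fragment. A short match downstream of the insert, labelled as a capTEV fragment, is probably the 6xHis sequence native to the backbone, but the record does not say whether it is translated as part of the product. The associated study examined interaction interfaces between SLC25A46 and the mitochondrial fusion proteins Opa1 and Mfn2, so the construct is suited to producing recombinant OPA1 domain protein for such biochemical work.
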