Addgene plasmid #227601: pPICZ A-Strep-Opa1(MGD) (SB252)
Purpose: Inducible expression of Strep-tagged Opa1(MGD) in Pichia pastoris
Depositing lab: Luke Chao. Depositing organization: Massachusetts General Hospital. Publication: Identification of SLC25A46 interaction interfaces with mitochondrial membrane fusogens Opa1 and Mfn2. Boopathy S, Luce BE, Lugo CM, Hakim P, McDonald J, Kim HL, Ponce J, Ueberheide BM, Chao LH. J Biol Chem. 2024 Aug 31:107740. doi: 10.1016/j.jbc.2024.107740. PubMed 39222684.
Backbone
  Vector backbone: pPICZ A
  Vector type: Yeast Expression
Growth in bacteria
  Bacterial resistance: Bleocin (Zeocin), 50 μg/mL
  Growth temperature: 37°C
  Growth strain: DH5alpha
  Copy number: High Copy
Gene/Insert
  Gene/Insert name: OPA1
  Species: H. sapiens (human)
  Mutation: contains aa 253-580 (MGD) and aa 938-960
  Entrez Gene: OPA1 (a.k.a. BERHS, MGM1, MTDPS14, NPG, NTG, largeG)
  Promoter: AOX1
  Tag / fusion protein: Twin-StrepTag (N terminal on insert)
  Cloning method: Gibson Cloning
Terms and licenses: Academic/Nonprofit Terms; Industry Terms: Not Available to Industry
How to cite: pPICZ A-Strep-Opa1(MGD) (SB252) was a gift from Luke Chao (Addgene plasmid # 227601 ; http://n2t.net/addgene:227601 ; RRID:Addgene_227601)
